>Addgene plasmid #200000 | pPath-pR-integrase | addgene full sequence | sequence record 406731 | Addgene NGS Result
GCCCAGGACGGCACGGAAGACGTAGCGGCGTAATCTATAGTGTCACCTAAATGGGTGCCAGGGCGTGCCC
GTGGGCTCCCCGGGCGCGTATAGGGATAACAGGGTAATACGTCAAATTCTATCATAATTGTGGTTTCAAA
ATCGGCTCCGTCGATACTATGTTATACGCCAACTTTGAAAACAACTTTGAAAAGGCTGTTTTCTGTATTT
AAGGTTTTAGAATGCAAGGAACAGTGAATTGGAGTTCGTCTTGTTATAATTAGCTTCTTGGGGTATCTTT
AAATACTGTAGAAAAAGAAATTGCATACCTTTGTTCCTCGGTTATATGTTTGCTCATCTGCAAGACATGG
AGGCCCAGAATACCCTCCTTGACAGTCTTGACGTGCGCAGCTCAGGGGCATGATGTGACTGTCGCCCGTA
CATTTAGCCCATACATCCCCATGTATAATCATTTGCATCCATACATTTTGATGGCCGCACGGCGCGAAGC
AAAAATTACGGCACCTCGCTGCAGACCTGCGAGCAGGGAAACGCTCCCCTCACAGACGCGTTGAATTGTC
CCCACGCCGCGCCCCTGTAGAGAAATATAAAAGGTTAGGATTTGCCACTGAGGTTCTTCTTTCATATACT
TCCTTTTAAAATCTTGCTAGGATACAGTTCTCACATCACATCCGAACATAAACAACCAAAAATTTGTAAT
TAAGAAGGAGTGATTACATGGGTAAGGAAAAGACTCACGTTTCGAGGCCGCGATTAAATTCCAACATGGA
TGCTGATTTATATGGGTATAAATGGGCTCGCGATAATGTCGGGCAATCAGGTGCGACAATCTATCGATTG
TATGGGAAGCCCGATGCGCCAGAGTTGTTTCTGAAACATGGCAAAGGTAGCGTTGCCAATGATGTTACAG
ATGAGATGGTCAGACTAAACTGGCTGACGGAATTTATGCCTCTTCCGACCATCAAGCATTTTATCCGTAC
TCCTGATGATGCATGGTTACTCACCACTGCGATCCCCGGCAAAACAGCATTCCAGGTATTAGAAGAATAT
CCTGATTCAGGTGAAAATATTGTTGATGCGCTGGCAGTGTTCCTGCGCCGGTTGCATTCGATTCCTGTTT
GTAATTGTCCTTTTAACAGCGATCGCGTATTTCGTCTCGCTCAGGCGCAATCACGAATGAATAACGGTTT
GGTTGATGTGAGTGATTTTGATGACGAGCGTAATGGCTGGCCTGTTGAACAAGTCTGGAAAGAAATGCAT
AAGCTTTTGCCATTCTCACCGGATTCAGTCGTCACTCATGGTGATTTCTCACTTGATAACCTTATTTTTG
ACGAGGGGAAATTAATAGGTTGTATTGATGTTGGACGAGTCGGAATCGCAGACCGATACCAGGATCTTGC
CATCCTATGGAACTGCCTCGGTGAGTTTTCTCCTTCATTACAGAAACGGCTTTTTCAAAAATATGGTATT
GATAATCCTGATATGAATAAATTGCAGTTTCATTTGATGCTCGATGAGTTTTTCTAATCAGTACTGACAA
TAAAAAGATTCTTGTTTTCAAGAACTTGTCATTTGTATAGTTTTTTTATATTGTAGTTGTTCTATTTTAA
TCAAATGTTAGCGTGATTTATATTTTTTTTCGCCTCGACATCATCTGTCCAGATGCGAAGTTAAGTGCGC
AGAAAGTAATATCATGCGTCAATCGTATGTGAATGCTGGTCGCTATACTGCTCTAGCATAACCCCGCGGG
GCCTCTTTCGGGGATCTCGCGGGGTTTTTTGCTGAAAGAAGCTTCAAATAAAACGAAAGGCTCAGTCGAA
AGACTGGGCCTTTCGTTATGTTGTTGTCGCTGCGGCCGCACTCGAGCACCACCACCACCACCACTGGGAT
CCGGCTGCTAACAAAGCCCGAAAGGAAGCTGAGTTGGCTGCTGCCACCGCTGAGCAATAACTAGCATAAC
CCCTTGGGGCCTCTAAACGGGTCTTGAGGGGTTTTTTGCTGAAGGCCATCATGGCCTAATACGACTCACT
ATAGGGAGATCCTGCAGGCCAATGTGATGGACACTGAGACCTCCACATATACCTGCCGTTCACTATTATT
TAGTGAAATGAGATATTATGATATTTTCTGAATTGTGATTAAAAAGGCAACTTTATGCCCATGCAACAGA
AACTATAAAAAATACAGAGAATGAAAAGAAACAGATAGATTTTTTAGTTCTTTAGGCCCGTAGTCTGCAA
ATCCTTTTATGATTTTCTATCAAACAAAAGAGGAAAATAGACCAGTTGCAATCCAAACGAGAGTCTAATA
GAATGAGGTCGAAAAGTAAATCGCGCGGGTTTGTTACTGATAAAGCAGGCAAGACCTAAAATGTGTAAAG
GGCAAAGTGTATACTTTGGCGTCACCCCTTACATATTTTAGGTCTTTTTTTATTGTGCGTAACTAACTTG
CCATCTTCAAACAGGAGGGCTGGAAGAAGCAGACCGCTAACACAGTACATAAAAAAGGAGACATGAACGA
TGAACATCAAAAAGTTTGCAAAACAAGCAACAGTATTAACCTTTACTACCGCACTGCTGGCAGGAGGCGC
AACTCAAGCGTTTGCGAAAGAAACGAACCAAAAGCCATATAAGGAAACATACGGCATTTCACATATTACA
CGCCATGATATGCTGCAAATCCCTGAACAGCAAAAAAATGAAAAATATCAAGTTCCTGAGTTCGATTCGT
CCACAATTAAAAATATCTCTTCTGCAAAAGGCCTGGACGTTTGGGACAGCTGGCCATTACAAAACGCTGA
CGGCACTGTCGCAAACTATCACGGCTACCACATCGTCTTTGCATTAGCCGGAGATCCTAAAAATGCGGAT
GACACATCGATTTACATGTTCTATCAAAAAGTCGGCGAAACTTCTATTGACAGCTGGAAAAACGCTGGCC
GCGTCTTTAAAGACAGCGACAAATTCGATGCAAATGATTCTATCCTAAAAGACCAAACACAAGAATGGTC
AGGTTCAGCCACATTTACATCTGACGGAAAAATCCGTTTATTCTACACTGATTTCTCCGGTAAACATTAC
GGCAAACAAACACTGACAACTGCACAAGTTAACGTATCAGCATCAGACAGCTCTTTGAACATCAACGGTG
TAGAGGATTATAAATCAATCTTTGACGGTGACGGAAAAACGTATCAAAATGTACAGCAGTTCATCGATGA
AGGCAACTACAGCTCAGGCGACAACCATACGCTGAGAGATCCTCACTACGTAGAAGATAAAGGCCACAAA
TACTTAGTATTTGAAGCAAACACTGGAACTGAAGATGGCTACCAAGGCGAAGAATCTTTATTTAACAAAG
CATACTATGGCAAAAGCACATCATTCTTCCGTCAAGAAAGTCAAAAACTTCTGCAAAGCGATAAAAAACG
CACGGCTGAGTTAGCAAACGGCGCTCTCGGTATGATTGAGCTAAACGATGATTACACACTGAAAAAAGTG
ATGAAACCGCTGATTGCATCTAACACAGTAACAGATGAAATTGAACGCGCGAACGTCTTTAAAATGAACG
GCAAATGGTACCTGTTCACTGACTCCCGCGGATCAAAAATGACGATTGACGGCATTACGTCTAACGATAT
TTACATGCTTGGTTATGTTTCTAATTCTTTAACTGGCCCATACAAGCCGCTGAACAAAACTGGCCTTGTG
TTAAAAATGGATCTTGATCCTAACGATGTAACCTTTACTTACTCACACTTCGCTGTACCTCAAGCGAAAG
GAAACAATGTCGTGATTACAAGCTATATGACAAACAGAGGATTCTACGCAGACAAACAATCAACGTTTGC
GCCAAGTTTCCTGCTGAACATCAAAGGCAAGAAAACATCTGTTGTCAAAGACAGCATCCTTGAACAAGGA
CAATTAACAGTTAACAAATAAGGTCTCTAGAGCCACCACAGTGGTTAATTAAGGCCTGTGAGGCCGGACC
AAAACGAAAAAAGGCCCCCCTTTCGGGAGGCCTCTTTTCTGGAATTTGGTACCGAGGGGTGCCAGGGCGT
GCCCCAGGGCTCCCCGGGCGCGTATAATCGATTTAAATTAGTAGCCCGCCTAATGAGCGGGCTTTTTTTT
AATTCCCCTATTTGTTTATTTTTCTAAATACATTCAAATATGTATCCGCTCATGAGACAATAACCCTGAT
AAATGCTTCAATAATATTGAAAAAGGAAGAGTATGAGCATTCAGCATTTTCGTGTGGCGCTGATTCCGTT
TTTTGCGGCGTTTTGCCTGCCGGTGTTTGCGCATCCGGAAACCCTGGTGAAAGTGAAAGATGCGGAAGAT
CAACTGGGTGCGCGCGTGGGCTATATTGAACTGGATCTGAACAGCGGCAAAATTCTGGAATCTTTTCGTC
CGGAAGAACGTTTTCCGATGATGAGCACCTTTAAAGTGCTGCTGTGCGGTGCGGTTCTGAGCCGTGTGGA
TGCGGGCCAGGAACAACTGGGCCGTCGTATTCATTATAGCCAGAACGATCTGGTGGAATATAGCCCGGTG
ACCGAAAAACATCTGACCGATGGCATGACCGTGCGTGAACTGTGCAGCGCGGCGATTACCATGAGCGATA
ACACCGCGGCGAACCTGCTGCTGACGACCATTGGCGGTCCGAAAGAACTGACCGCGTTTCTGCATAACAT
GGGCGATCATGTGACCCGTCTGGATCGTTGGGAACCGGAACTGAACGAAGCGATTCCGAACGATGAACGT
GATACCACCATGCCGGCAGCAATGGCGACCACCCTGCGTAAACTGCTGACGGGTGAGCTGCTGACCCTGG
CAAGCCGCCAGCAACTGATTGATTGGATGGAAGCGGATAAAGTGGCGGGTCCGCTGCTGCGTAGCGCGCT
GCCGGCTGGCTGGTTTATTGCGGATAAAAGCGGTGCGGGCGAACGTGGCAGCCGTGGCATTATTGCGGCG
CTGGGCCCGGATGGTAAACCGAGCCGTATTGTGGTGATTTATACCACCGGCAGCCAGGCGACGATGGATG
AACGTAACCGTCAGATTGCGGAAATTGGCGCGAGCCTGATTAAACATTGGTAAACCGATACAATTAAAGG
CTCCTTTTGGAGCCTTTTTTTTTGGACGACCCTTGTCCTTTTCCGCTGCATAACCCTGCTTCGGGGTCAT
TATAGCGATTTTTTCGGTATATCCATCCTTTTTCGCACGATATACAGGATTTTGCCAAAGGGTTCGTGTA
GACTTTCCTTGGTGTATCCAACGGCGTCAGCCGGGCAGGATAGGTGAAGTAGGCCCACCCGCGAGCGGGT
GTTCCTTCTTCACTGTCCCTTATTCGCACCTGGCGGTGCTCAACGGGAATCCTGCTCTGCGAGGCTGGCC
GTAGGCCGGCCGGCGCGCCGATCTGAAGATCAGCAGTTCAACCTGTTGATAGTACGTACTAAGCTCTCAT
GTTTCACGTACTAAGCTCTCATGTTTAACGTACTAAGCTCTCATGTTTAACGAACTAAACCCTCATGGCT
AACGTACTAAGCTCTCATGGCTAACGTACTAAGCTCTCATGTTTCACGTACTAAGCTCTCATGTTTGAAC
AATAAAATTAATATAAATCAGCAACTTAAATAGCCTCTAAGGTTTTAAGTTTTATAAGAAAAAAAAGAAT
ATATAAGGCTTTTAAAGCCTTTAAGGTTTAACGGTTGTGGACAACAAGCCAGGGATGTAACGCACTGAGA
AGCCCTTAGAGCCTCTCAAAGCAATTTTGAGTGACACAGGAACACTTAACGGCTGACATGGGGCGCGCCC
AGGTCAGTCACAGTGGAGCCTAGCACTCACTCAGCGTGACGGCTCAGAGCAGAATTCACGAGCCAGAAAT
AGTAACTTTTGCCTAAATCACAAATTGCAAAATTTAATTGCTTGCAAAAGGTCACATGCTTATAATCAAC
TTTTTTAAAAATTTAAAATACTTTTTTATTTTTTATTTTTAAACATAAATGAAATAATTTATTTATTGTT
TATGATTACCGAAACATAAAACCTGCTCAAGAAAAAGAAACTGTTTTGTCCTTGGAAAAAAAGCACTACC
TAGGAGCGGCCAAAATGCCGGCTTACATTTTATGTTAGCTGGTGGACTGACGCCAGAAAATGTTGGTGAT
GCGCTTAGATTAAATGGCGTTATTGGTGTTGATGTAAGCGGAGGTGTGGAGACAAATGGTGTAAAAGACT
CTAACAAAATAGCAAATTTCGTCAAAAATGCTAAGAAATAGGTTATTACTGAGTAGTATTTATTTAAGTA
TTGTTTGTGCACTTGCCTGCAAGCCTTTTGAAAAGCAAGCATAAAAGATCTAAACATAAAATCTGTAAAA
TAACAAGATGTAAAGATAATGCTAAATCATTTGGCTTTTTGATTGATTGTACAGGAAAATATACATCGCA
GGGGGTTGACTTTTACCATTTCACCGCAATGGAATTAAACTTGTTGAAGAGAATGTTCACAGGCGCATAC
GCTACAATGACCCGATTCTTGCTAGCCGAATTCCAGTCAGGCTGCTAGCACCAGAGCTACGTGACCGCAG
GACTAGCTCCAGCTGAGCGACAGCGGCAAGAAAGCCATCCACGCCGAAAACCCCGCTTCGGCGGGGTTTT
GCCGCATCTTGCCGTAACTGACAAATTAACCGAAGGTTTCTTCCGGCCACTGGGATGCAATGACCTTACC
AACAACGCTACAGGATTCGTTGCACGGGATCATTGGGTATTGCGGATTCAGCGGCTGCAGGAAAACTTGG
CCAGAGTCGCGGATCAGCTTCTTAAAGGTGAATTCATCACCACCCAGGCGCGCAATGCAAAAGTCTCCCG
GCTCAACCGCCTGCTCAGGATCAACCAGGATCAGCATACCATCCGGAAATGACGGCTTGCTGCCCGTCGG
GGCCGTCATGCTGTTGCCTTCTACTTCCAGCCAAAACGCGCTATCGCTCGCTTTTTTGGTAGTCGATACC
CAACGCTCAGCGTCACCTTTGGTGAAGGTACGCAGTTCCGGGCTAAACATACCTGCTTGAACGTGGCTGA
AGACCGGGTATTCGTATTCAGAGCGCAGAGACGGTTGCATGCTAACCGCTTCATACATTTCATAGATTTC
ACGAGCTATAGAAGGAGAGAACTCCTCGACGGAAACTTTCAGAATCTTGGTCAGCAGTGCGGCGTTGTAC
GCGTTCAGCGCATTAATACCGTTAAACAGAGCGCCAACGCCGCTCTGACCCATGCCCATCTTGTCGGCTA
CGCTTTCCTGAGACAGACCCAGCTCATTCTTTTTCTTCTCATAGATTGCTTTCAGACGACGTGCGTCCTC
TAGCTGCTCTTGTGTAAGCGGCTTTTTCTTCGTTGACATTTTGATCCTCCTTTATATGGAGGTACTAAAT
CGGAACGTTAAATCTATCACCGCAAGGGATAAATATCTAACACCGTGCGTGTTGACTATTTTACCTCTGG
CGGTGATAATGGTTGCATCAAATTTGCGCGCCACATTATTATTCATACCTTTGTGGACCGTATTACAAAG
AGAAGTGTTAAATCAAACAAAAAGGAGGATTAATCATGGACACGTACGCGGGTGCTTACGACCGTCAGTC
GCGCGAGCGCGAAAATTCGAGCGCAGCAAGCCCAGCGACACAGCGTAGCGCCAACGAAGACAAGGCGGCC
GACCTTCAGCGCGAAGTCGAGCGCGACGGGGGCCGGTTCAGGTTCGTCGGGCATTTCAGCGAAGCGCCGG
GCACGTCGGCGTTCGGGACGGCGGAGCGCCCGGAGTTCGAACGCATCCTGAACGAATGCCGCGCCGGGCG
GCTCAACATGATCATTGTCTATGACGTGTCGCGCTTCTCGCGCCTGAAGGTCATGGACGCGATTCCGATT
GTCTCGGAATTGCTCGCCCTGGGCGTGACGATTGTTTCCACTCAGGAAGGCGTCTTCCGGCAGGGAAACG
TCATGGACCTGATTCACCTGATTATGCGGCTCGACGCGTCGCACAAAGAATCTTCGCTGAAGTCGGCGAA
GATTCTCGACACGAAGAACCTTCAGCGCGAATTGGGCGGGTACGTCGGCGGGAAGGCGCCTTACGGCTTC
GAGCTTGTTTCGGAGACGAAGGAGATCACGCGCAACGGCCGAATGGTCAATGTCGTCATCAACAAGCTTG
CGCACTCGACCACTCCCCTTACCGGACCCTTCGAGTTCGAGCCCGACGTAATCCGGTGGTGGTGGCGTGA
GATCAAGACGCACAAACACCTTCCCTTCAAGCCGGGCAGTCAAGCCGCCATTCACCCGGGCAGCATCACG
GGGCTTTGTAAGCGCATGGACGCTGACGCCGTGCCGACCCGGGGCGAGACGATTGGGAAGAAGACCGCTT
CAAGCGCCTGGGACCCGGCAACCGTTATGCGAATCCTTCGGGACCCGCGTATTGCGGGCTTCGCCGCTGA
GGTGATCTACAAGAAGAAGCCGGACGGCACGCCGACCACGAAGATTGAGGGTTACCGCATTCAGCGCGAC
CCGATCACGCTCCGGCCGGTCGAGCTTGATTGCGGACCGATCATCGAGCCCGCTGAGTGGTATGAGCTTC
AGGCGTGGTTGGACGGCAGGGGGCGCGGCAAGGGGCTTTCCCGGGGGCAAGCCATTCTGTCCGCCATGGA
CAAGCTGTACTGCGAGTGTGGCGCCGTCATGACTTCGAAGCGCGGGGAAGAATCGATCAAGGACTCTTAC
CGCTGCCGTCGCCGGAAGGTGGTCGACCCGTCCGCACCTGGGCAGCACGAAGGCACGTGCAACGTCAGCA
TGGCGGCACTCGACAAGTTCGTTGCGGAACGCATCTTCAACAAGATCAGGCACGCCGAAGGCGACGAAGA
GACGTTGGCGCTTCTGTGGGAAGCCGCCCGACGCTTCGGCAAGCTCACTGAGGCGCCTGAGAAGAGCGGC
GAACGGGCGAACCTTGTTGCGGAGCGCGCCGACGCCCTGAACGCCCTTGAAGAGCTGTACGAAGACCGCG
CGGCAGGCGCGTACGACGGACCCGTTGGCAGGAAGCACTTCCGGAAGCAACAGGCAGCGCTGACGCTCCG
GCAGCAAGGGGCGGAAGAGCGGCTTGCCGAACTTGAAGCCGCCGAAGCCCCGAAGCTTCCCCTTGACCAA
TGGTTCCCCGAAGACGCCGACGCTGACCCGACCGGCCCTAAGTCGTGGTGGGGGCGCGCGTCAGTAGACG
ACAAGCGCGTGTTCGTCGGGCTCTTCGTAGACAAGATCGTTGTCACGAAGTCGACTACGGGCAGGGGGCA
GGGAACGCCCATCGAGAAGCGCGCTTCGATCACGTGGGCGAAGCCGCCGACCGACGACGACGAAGACGAC
Features (pLannotate 1.2.2; 21 found; start..end, strand, type, name):
     34..52      -  promoter       SP6 promoter: promoter for bacteriophage SP6 RNA polymerase
     55..88      +  protein_bind   attB: minimal attB site for the φC31 integrase (Groth et al., 2000) phage φC31 integrase
    344..687     +  promoter       TEF promoter: Ashbya gossypii TEF promoter
    718..1527    +  CDS            KanR: aminoglycoside phosphotransferase; aph(3')-Ia; confers resistance to kanamycin
   1533..1730    +  terminator     TEF terminator: Ashbya gossypii TEF terminator
   1795..1837    +  terminator     rrnB T1 terminator (fragment): transcription terminator T1 from the E. coli rrnB gene
   1867..1884    +  CDS            9xHis (fragment): 9xHis affinity tag
   1894..1943    +  CDS            SET1 (fragment): solubility-enhancement tag derived from T7 phage gene 10B
   1951..1998    +  terminator     T7 terminator: transcription terminator for bacteriophage T7 RNA polymerase
   2017..2035    +  promoter       T7 promoter: promoter for bacteriophage T7 RNA polymerase
   2074..2519    +  promoter       sacB promoter: sacR; sacB promoter and control region
   2520..3938    +  CDS            sacB: SACB_BACSU - Experimental evidence at protein level: Swiss-Prot protein existence level 1. From Bacillus subtilis (strain 168).
   4141..4232    +  promoter       AmpR promoter: bla
   4233..5090    +  CDS            bla: BLAT_ECOLX - Experimental evidence at protein level: Swiss-Prot protein existence level 1. TEM-type are the most prevalent beta-lactamases in enterobacteria; they hydrolyze the beta-lactam bond in susceptible beta-lactam antibiotics, thus conferring resistance to penicillins and cephalosporins. TEM-3 and TEM-4 are capable of hydrolyzing cefotaxime and ceftazidime. TEM-5 is capable of hydrolyzing ceftazidime. TEM-6 is capable of hydrolyzing ceftazidime and aztreonam. TEM-8/CAZ-2, TEM- 16/CAZ-7 and TEM-24/CAZ-6 are markedly active against ceftazidime. IRT- 4 shows resistance to beta-lactamase in
   5097..5136    +  terminator     fd terminator: central terminator from bacteriophage fd (Otsuka and Kunisawa, 1982)
   5283..5391    +  oriT           oriT: incP origin of transfer
   5410..5798    +  rep_origin     R6K γ ori: γ replication origin from E. coli plasmid R6K; requires the R6K initiator protein pi for replication
   5941..6110    -  misc_feature   CEN4 (fragment): S. cerevisiae CEN4 centromere
   6111..6537    +  rep_origin     ARS1 (fragment): S. cerevisiae autonomously replicating sequence ARS1
   6679..7389    -  CDS            cI: RPC1_LAMBD - Experimental evidence at protein level: Swiss-Prot protein existence level 1. Acts as a transcriptional repressor that allows virus to establish and maintain latency. Prevents both the viral DNA replication and the exit programs. Clamps the two operator OL (operator left made of OL1, OL2 and OL3 sites) and OR (operator right made of OR1, OR2 and OR3 sites) together by binding to them and arranging the intervening DNA in a loop. This step allows repression of lytic pR and pL promoters by binding to OL1, OL2, OR1 and OR2 simultaneously. The binding of cI on OR2 additionally activate
   7597..32      +  CDS            phage φC31 integrase (fragment) (across the origin): integrase from phage φC31
