[The description below was written by a language model from this plasmid's Addgene catalogue record and pLannotate feature annotations shown in this document.]
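Description:
pPath-pR-integrase is a 9.4 kb custom, low-copy bacterial vector built as an entry plasmid into which synthetic biosynthetic pathways are assembled by Gibson cloning and then moved into other hosts. It replicates from the R6K γ origin, which depends on the pi initiator protein and so restricts propagation to pir-expressing E. coli strains such as the recorded Pir1 host. Selection in E. coli is by ampicillin through a TEM-type bla gene with its own promoter and an fd terminator. An incP oriT allows conjugative mobilisation into recipient bacteria. CEN4 and ARS1 fragments, together with a KanR (aph(3')-Ia) cassette flanked by the Ashbya gossypii TEF promoter and terminator, indicate that the plasmid can also be maintained and selected in yeast, although the record does not describe this use explicitly.

The integration machinery consists of a φC31 integrase coding sequence (annotated as a fragment spanning the sequence origin) adjacent to a divergently oriented lambda cI repressor gene. According to the name and stated purpose, the integrase is driven by the lambda pR promoter, though pR itself is not annotated. The recorded 30 °C growth temperature would be consistent with a temperature-sensitive cI allele keeping the integrase repressed, but the record does not state this. A minimal φC31 attB site just downstream of the integrase provides the substrate for recombination with an attP site. A sacB gene with its native promoter and control region offers sucrose counterselection, and it sits next to T7 promoter and terminator elements, short tag fragments and an rrnB T1 terminator. This region may be the cloning site that a pathway replaces, which the record does not confirm. No specific pathway is annotated, and the insert is listed only as generic "Pathways".
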