Addgene plasmid #200000: pPath-pR-integrase
Purpose: Entry vector for biosynthetic pathway. pR-phiC31 integrase
Depositing lab: Farren Isaacs. Depositing organization: Yale University. Publication: Cross-kingdom expression of synthetic genetic elements promotes discovery of metabolites in the human microbiome. Patel JR, Oh J, Wang S, Crawford JM, Isaacs FJ. Cell. 2022 Apr 28;185(9):1487-1505.e14. doi: 10.1016/j.cell.2022.03.008. Epub 2022 Apr 1. PubMed 35366417.
Backbone
  Vector backbone: Custom
  Vector type: Bacterial Expression
  Selectable markers: Kanamycin
Growth in bacteria
  Bacterial resistance: Ampicillin, 100 μg/mL
  Growth temperature: 30°C
  Growth strain: Pir1
  Copy number: Low Copy
Gene/Insert
  Gene/Insert name: Pathways
  Species: Synthetic
  Cloning method: Gibson Cloning
Terms and licenses: Academic/Nonprofit Terms; Industry Terms: Not Available to Industry
How to cite: pPath-pR-integrase was a gift from Farren Isaacs (Addgene plasmid # 200000 ; http://n2t.net/addgene:200000 ; RRID:Addgene_200000)
